Addgene plasmid #91086: pMOD_C2517
Purpose: Module C, Promoter: TaU3, Gene: Esp3I ccdb cassette for single gRNA spacer cloning (+ BaeI site for GT donor cloning), Terminator: Pol III
Depositing lab: Daniel Voytas. Publication: A multi-purpose toolkit to enable advanced genome engineering in plants. Cermak T, Curtin SJ, Gil-Humanes J, Cegan R, Kono TJY, Konecna E, Belanto JJ, Starker CG, Mathre JW, Greenstein RL, Voytas DF. Plant Cell. 2017 May 18. pii: tpc.00922.2016. doi: 10.1105/tpc.16.00922. PubMed 28522548.
Backbone
  Vector backbone: pMOD_C0000
  Vector type: CRISPR
Growth in bacteria
  Bacterial resistance: Ampicillin, 100 μg/mL
  Growth temperature: 37°C
  Growth strain: ccdB Survival
  Copy number: High Copy
Gene/Insert
  Gene/Insert name: Esp3I ccdb cassette for single gRNA spacer cloning (+ BaeI site for GT donor cloning)
  Species: Synthetic
  Promoter: TaU3
  Cloning method: Gibson Cloning
  Sequencing primers: 5′ unknown
Terms and licenses: Academic/Nonprofit Terms; Industry Terms: Not Available to Industry
How to cite: pMOD_C2517 was a gift from Daniel Voytas (Addgene plasmid # 91086 ; http://n2t.net/addgene:91086 ; RRID:Addgene_91086)
