[The description below was written by a language model from this plasmid's Addgene catalogue record and pLannotate feature annotations shown in this document.]
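Description:
pMOD_C2517 is a small (about 3.2 kb) CRISPR cloning module from a modular plant genome engineering toolkit, built on the pMOD_C0000 backbone and designated as a "Module C" component. It is a high-copy E. coli plasmid carrying a ColE1/pUC-type origin of replication and an ampicillin resistance gene (β-lactamase with its native bla promoter). Because it contains an active ccdB toxin gene, it has to be maintained in a ccdB-tolerant host strain.

The payload is a single guide RNA expression unit intended for plants. According to the record, a TaU3 promoter (a wheat U3 small nuclear RNA promoter recognised by RNA polymerase III; it was not picked up by the automated annotation) drives the cassette, which ends in a Pol III terminator. Between the promoter and the Streptococcus pyogenes Cas9 gRNA scaffold sits a ccdB counter-selection stuffer flanked by Esp3I sites. Digesting with this type IIS enzyme releases the stuffer so that a spacer of choice can be ligated in directly upstream of the scaffold. In standard strains, only plasmids that have lost ccdB yield colonies, which enriches for correct clones. The annotation also reports a partial ccdA sequence and a short fragment matching the PDK intron next to ccdB, most likely remnants of the stuffer's source rather than functional parts. A BaeI site is additionally provided for inserting a donor template for gene targeting, so the same module can carry both a guide and a repair template. The plasmid carries no Cas9 gene or plant selection marker; as a module, it is presumably meant to be combined with the toolkit's other modules in a final plant transformation vector, although the record does not give the assembly details.
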