Features (pLannotate 1.2.2; 7 found; start..end, strand, type, name):
     80..668     +  rep_origin     ori: high-copy-number ColE1/pMB1/pBR322/pUC origin of replication
   1281..1583    -  CDS            ccdB: CCDB_ECOLI - Also known as G, letB, letD. Experimental evidence at protein level: Swiss-Prot protein existence level 1. Toxic component of a type II toxin-antitoxin (TA) system, functioning in plasmid maintainence. Responsible for the post- segregational killing (PSK) of plasmid-free cells, also referred to as a plasmid addiction system. Half-life of over 2 hours. Cell killing by CcdB is accompanied by filamentation, defects in chromosome and plasmid segregation, defects in cell division, formation of anucleate cells, decreased DNA synthesis and plasmid loss. Interferes with the activity of DN
   1588..1746    -  CDS            ccdA (fragment): CCDA_ECO57 - Also known as H, letA. Experimental evidence at protein level: Swiss-Prot protein existence level 1. Antitoxin component of a type II toxin-antitoxin (TA) system which inhibits the post-segregational killing (PSK) of plasmid-free cells, also referred to as a plasmid addiction system. Binds to and blocks the activity of CcdB; will also remove bound CcdB protein from the CcdB-GyrA complex by forming a CcdA-CcdB complex, a process termed rejuvenation. Functions as a transcriptional corepressor for the ccdAB operon, repression also requires CcdB (By similarity). From Escherichia coli
   1837..1902    -  intron         PDK intron (fragment): pdk; modified pyruvate orthophosphate dikinase intron from Flaveria trinervia 3.0
   1910..1985    +  misc_RNA       gRNA scaffold: guide RNA scaffold for the Streptococcus pyogenes CRISPR/Cas9 system
   2126..2226    +  promoter       AmpR promoter: bla
   2227..3087    +  CDS            AmpR: β-lactamase; bla; confers resistance to ampicillin, carbenicillin, and related antibiotics
>Addgene plasmid #91086 | pMOD_C2517 | addgene full sequence | sequence record 182051 | Addgene NGS Result
GCCTTGACGGCAAAATCCCTTAACGTGAGTTTTCGTTCCACTGAGCGTCAGACCCCGTAGAAAAGATCAA
AGGATCTTCTTGAGATCCTTTTTTTCTGCGCGTAATCTGCTGCTTGCAAACAAAAAAACCACCGCTACCA
GCGGTGGTTTGTTTGCCGGATCAAGAGCTACTAACTCTTTTTCCGAAGGTAACTGGCTTCAGCAGAGCGC
AGATACCAAATACTGTTCTTCTAGTGTAGCCGTAGTTAGGCCACCACTTCAAGAACTCTGTAGCACCGCC
TACATACCTCGCTCTGCTAATCCTGTTACCAGTGGCTGCTGCCAGTGGCGATAAGTCGTGTCTTACCGGG
TTGGACTCAAGACGATAGTTACCGGATAAGGCGCAGCGGTCGGGCTGAACGGGGGGTTCGTGCTCACAGC
CCAGCTTGGAGCGAACGACCTACACCGAACTGAGATACCTACAGCGTGAGCTATGAGAAAGCGCCACGCT
TCCCGAAGGGAGAAAGGCGGACAGGTATCCGGTAAGCGGCAGGGTCGGAACAGGAGAGCGCACGAGGGAG
CTTCCAGGGGGAAACGCCTGGTATCTTTATAGTCCTGTCGGGTTTCGCCACCTCTGACTTGAGCGTCGAT
TTTTGTGATGCTCGTCAGGGGGGCGGAGCCTATGGAAAAACGCCAGCAACGCGGCCTTTTTACGGTTCCT
GGCCTTTTGCTGGCCTTTTGCTCACATGTTCTTTCCTGCGTTATCCCCTGATTCTGTGGATAACCGTATT
ACCGCCTTTGAGTGAGCTGATACCGCTCGCCGCAGCCGAACGACCGAGCGCAGCGAGTCAGTGAGCGAGG
AAGCGGAAGAGCGCCCACCTGCAACGCCGGGGCGGCAGGGAGAGTTTTAACATTGACTAGCGTGCTGATA
ATTTGTGAGAAATAATAATTGACAAGTAGATACTGACATTTGAGAAGAGCTTCTGAACTGTTATTAGTAA
CAAAAATGGAAAGCTGATGCACGGAAAAAGGAAAGAAAAAGCCATACTTTTTTTTAGGTAGGAAAAGAAA
AAGCCATACGAGACTGATGTCTCTCAGATGGGCCGGGATCTGTCTATCTAGCAGGCAGCAGCCCTACCAA
CCTCACGGGCCAGCAATTACGAGTCCTTCTAAAACGTCCCGCCGAGGGCGCGTGGCCGTGCTGTGCAGCA
GCACGTCTAACATTAGTCCCACCTCGCCAGTTTACAGGGAGCAGAACCAGCTTATAAGCGGAGGCGCGGC
ACCAAGAAGCGGAGACGTTATATTCCCCAGAACATCAGGTTAATGGCGTTTTTGATGTCATTTTCGCGGT
GGCTGAGATCAGCCACTTCTTCCCCGATAACGGAAACCGGCACACTGGCCATATCGGTGGTCATCATGCG
CCAGCTTTCATCCCCGATATGCACCACCGGGTAAAGTTCACGGGAGACTTTATCTGACAGCAGACGTGCA
CTGGCCAGGGGGATCACCATCCGTCGCCCGGGCGTGTCAATAATATCACTCTGTACATCCACAAACAGAC
GATAACGGCTCTCTCTTTTATAGGTGTAAACCTTAAACTGCATTTCACCAGCCCCTGTTCTCGTCAGCAA
AAGAGCCGTTCATTTCAATAAACCGGGCGACCTCAGCCATCCCTTCCTGATTTTCCGCTTTCCAGCGTTC
GGCACGCAGACGACGGGCTTCATTCTGCATGGTTGTGCTTACCAGACCGGAGATATTGACATCATATATG
CCTTGAGCAACTGATAGCTGTCGCTGTCAACTGTCACTGTAATACGCTGCTTCATAGCATACCTCCTTTT
GACATACTTCGGGTATACATATCAGTATATATTCTTATACCGCAAAAATCAGCGCGCAAATACGCATACT
GTTATCTGGCTTCGTCTCAGTTTTAGAGCTAGAAATAGCAAGTTAAAATAAGGCTAGTCCGTTATCAACT
TGAAAAAGTGGCACCGAGTCGGTGCTTTTTTTCGCGCGTAGTCCTCGGTAATATCGCAGAACAAAAGTAC
CTGATATCGAGTGTACTTCAAGTCACACCGGCGAGTGACTAGCAGGTGATGAAAAGCCTTAGGGTCAGGT
GGCACTTTTCGGGGAAATGTGCGATGAACCCCTATTTGTTTATTTTTCTAAATACATTCAAATATGTATC
CGCTAATGAGACAATAACCCTGATAAATGCTTCAATTATATTGAAAAAGGAAGAGTATGAGTATCCAACA
TTTCCGTGTCGCCCTTATTCCCTTTTTTGCGGCCTTCTGCCTTCCTGTTTTTGCTCACCCAGAAACGCTG
GTGAAAGTAAAAGATGCTGAAGATCAGTTGGGTGCCCGAGTGGGTTACATTGAACTGGATCTCAACAGCG
GCAAAATCTTAGAGAGTTTTCGCCCCGAAGAACGCTTCCCAATGATGAGCACTTTCAAAGTTCTGCTATG
TGGCGCGGTGTTATCCCGTATTGATGCTGGGCAAGAGCAACTCGGTCGCCGCATACACTATTCTCAGAAT
GACTTGGTTGAGTATTCACCAGTCACAGAAAAGCATCTTACGGATGGCATGACAGTAAGAGAATTATGTA
GTGCTGCCATAACCATGAGTGATAACACTGCGGCCAACTTACTTCTGACAACGATTGGAGGACCGAAGGA
GCTAACCGCTTTTTTGCACAACATGGGGGATCATGTAACTCGCCTTGATCGTTGGGAACCGGAGCTGAAT
GAAGCCATACCAAACGACGAGCGTGACACCACGATGCCTGTAGCAATGGCAACAACTCTCCGCAAACTAT
TAACTGGCGAACTACTTACTCTTGCTTCACGCCAGCAACTCATTGACTGGATGGAGGCGGACAAAGTTGC
AGGACCACTTCTGCGCTCGGCACTTCCGGCTGGCTGGTTTATTGCTGATAAATCTGGAGCCGGTGAGCGT
GGGTCTCGCGGTATCATTGCAGCACTGGGGCCAGATGGTAAGCCCTCCCGTATCGTAGTTATCTACACGA
CGGGGAGTCAGGCAACTATGGATGAACGAAATAGACAGATCGCTGAGATAGGTGCCTCACTGATTAAGCA
TTGGTAACTGTCAGACGAAGGGAAATAAATAGTAGCCCGCCTGATGTGCGGGCTTTTTTTTGGTGGTGGT
TACCAGTGTCGCTTAGCTACCGTAGGTCCTCTTAGGCGGTCCGATTAGCGACATAGTCATCAAT
